>Addgene plasmid #198540 | SpCas9-NRRH | addgene full sequence | sequence record 388897 | Addgene NGS Result
GGCTTGACCGACAATTGCATGAAGAATCTGCTTAGGGTTAGGCGTTTTGCGCTGCTTCGCGATGTACGGG
CCAGATATACGCGTTGACATTGATTATTGACTAGTTATTAATAGTAATCAATTACGGGGTCATTAGTTCA
TAGCCCATATATGGAGTTCCGCGTTACATAACTTACGGTAAATGGCCCGCCTGGCTGACCGCCCAACGAC
CCCCGCCCATTGACGTCAATAATGACGTATGTTCCCATAGTAACGCCAATAGGGACTTTCCATTGACGTC
AATGGGTGGAGTATTTACGGTAAACTGCCCACTTGGCAGTACATCAAGTGTATCATATGCCAAGTACGCC
CCCTATTGACGTCAATGACGGTAAATGGCCCGCCTGGCATTATGCCCAGTACATGACCTTATGGGACTTT
CCTACTTGGCAGTACATCTACGTATTAGTCATCGCTATTACCATGGTGATGCGGTTTTGGCAGTACATCA
ATGGGCGTGGATAGCGGTTTGACTCACGGGGATTTCCAAGTCTCCACCCCATTGACGTCAATGGGAGTTT
GTTTTGGCACCAAAATCAACGGGACTTTCCAAAATGTCGTAACAACTCCGCCCCATTGACGCAAATGGGC
GGTAGGCGTGTACGGTGGGAGGTCTATATAAGCAGCGCGTTTTGCCTGTACTGGGTCTCTCTGGTTAGAC
CAGATCTGAGCCTGGGAGCTCTCTGGCTAACTAGGGAACCCACTGCTTAAGCCTCAATAAAGCTTGCCTT
GAGTGCTTCAAGTAGTGTGTGCCCGTCTGTTGTGTGACTCTGGTAACTAGAGATCCCTCAGACCCTTTTA
GTCAGTGTGGAAAATCTCTAGCAGTGGCGCCCGAACAGGGACTTGAAAGCGAAAGGGAAACCAGAGGAGC
TCTCTCGACGCAGGACTCGGCTTGCTGAAGCGCGCACGGCAAGAGGCGAGGGGCGGCGACTGGTGAGTAC
GCCAAAAATTTTGACTAGCGGAGGCTAGAAGGAGAGAGATGGGTGCGAGAGCGTCAGTATTAAGCGGGGG
AGAATTAGATCGCGATGGGAAAAAATTCGGTTAAGGCCAGGGGGAAAGAAAAAATATAAATTAAAACATA
TAGTATGGGCAAGCAGGGAGCTAGAACGATTCGCAGTTAATCCTGGCCTGTTAGAAACATCAGAAGGCTG
TAGACAAATACTGGGACAGCTACAACCATCCCTTCAGACAGGATCAGAAGAACTTAGATCATTATATAAT
ACAGTAGCAACCCTCTATTGTGTGCATCAAAGGATAGAGATAAAAGACACCAAGGAAGCTTTAGACAAGA
TAGAGGAAGAGCAAAACAAAAGTAAGACCACCGCACAGCAAGCGGCCGCTGATCTTCAGACCTGGAGGAG
GAGATATGAGGGACAATTGGAGAAGTGAATTATATAAATATAAAGTAGTAAAAATTGAACCATTAGGAGT
AGCACCCACCAAGGCAAAGAGAAGAGTGGTGCAGAGAGAAAAAAGAGCAGTGGGAATAGGAGCTTTGTTC
CTTGGGTTCTTGGGAGCAGCAGGAAGCACTATGGGCGCAGCGTCAATGACGCTGACGGTACAGGCCAGAC
AATTATTGTCTGGTATAGTGCAGCAGCAGAACAATTTGCTGAGGGCTATTGAGGCGCAACAGCATCTGTT
GCAACTCACAGTCTGGGGCATCAAGCAGCTCCAGGCAAGAATCCTGGCTGTGGAAAGATACCTAAAGGAT
CAACAGCTCCTGGGGATTTGGGGTTGCTCTGGAAAACTCATTTGCACCACTGCTGTGCCTTGGAATGCTA
GTTGGAGTAATAAATCTCTGGAACAGATTTGGAATCACACGACCTGGATGGAGTGGGACAGAGAAATTAA
CAATTACACAAGCTTAATACACTCCTTAATTGAAGAATCGCAAAACCAGCAAGAAAAGAATGAACAAGAA
TTATTGGAATTAGATAAATGGGCAAGTTTGTGGAATTGGTTTAACATAACAAATTGGCTGTGGTATATAA
AATTATTCATAATGATAGTAGGAGGCTTGGTAGGTTTAAGAATAGTTTTTGCTGTACTTTCTATAGTGAA
TAGAGTTAGGCAGGGATATTCACCATTATCGTTTCAGACCCACCTCCCAACCCCGAGGGGACCCGACAGG
CCCGAAGGAATAGAAGAAGAAGGTGGAGAGAGAGACAGAGACAGATCCATTCGATTAGTGAACGGATCGG
CACTGCGTGCGCCAATTCTGCAGACAAATGGCAGTATTCATCCACAATTTTAAAAGAAAAGGGGGGATTG
GGGGGTACAGTGCAGGGGAAAGAATAGTAGACATAATAGCAACAGACATACAAACTAAAGAATTACAAAA
ACAAATTACAAAAATTCAAAATTTTCGGGTTTATTACAGGGACAGCAGAGATCCAGTTTGGTTAATTAGC
TAGCTAGGTCTTGAAAGGAGTGGGAATTGGCTCCGGTGCCCGTCAGTGGGCAGAGCGCACATCGCCCACA
GTCCCCGAGAAGTTGGGGGGAGGGGTCGGCAATTGATCCGGTGCCTAGAGAAGGTGGCGCGGGGTAAACT
GGGAAAGTGATGTCGTGTACTGGCTCCGCCTTTTTCCCGAGGGTGGGGGAGAACCGTATATAAGTGCAGT
AGTCGCCGTGAACGTTCTTTTTCGCAACGGGTTTGCCGCCAGAACACAGGACCGGTTCTAGAGCGCTGCC
ACCATGGACAAGAAGTACAGCATCGGCCTGGACATCGGCACCAACTCTGTGGGCTGGGCCGTGATCACCG
ACGAGTACAAGGTGCCCAGCAAGAAATTCAAGGTGCTGGGCAACACCGACCGGCACAGCATCAAGAAGAA
CCTGATCGGAGCCCTGCTGTTCGACAGCGGCGAAACAGCCGAGGCCACCCGGCTGAAGAGAACCGCCAGA
AGAAGATACACCAGACGGAAGAACCGGATCTGCTATCTGCAAGAGATCTTCAGCAACGAGATGGCCAAGG
TGGACGACAGCTTCTTCCACAGACTGGAAGAGTCCTTCCTGGTGGAAGAGGATAAGAAGCACGAGCGGCA
CCCCATCTTCGGCAACATCGTGGACGAGGTGGCCTACCACGAGAAGTACCCCACCATCTACCACCTGAGA
AAGAAACTGGTGGACAGCACCGACAAGGCCGACCTGCGGCTGATCTATCTGGCCCTGGCCCACATGATCA
AGTTCCGGGGCCACTTCCTGATCGAGGGCGACCTGAACCCCGACAACAGCGACGTGGACAAGCTGTTCAT
CCAGCTGGTGCAGACCTACAACCAGCTGTTCGAGGAAAACCCCATCAACGCCAGCGGCGTGGACGCCAAG
GCCATCCTGTCTGCCAGACTGAGCAAGAGCAGACGGCTGGAAAATCTGATCGCCCAGCTGCCCGGCGAGA
AGAAGAATGGCCTGTTCGGAAACCTGATTGCCCTGAGCCTGGGCCTGACCCCCAACTTCAAGAGCAACTT
CGACCTGGCCGAGGATGCCAAACTGCAGCTGAGCAAGGACACCTACGACGACGACCTGGACAACCTGCTG
GCCCAGATCGGCGACCAGTACGCCGACCTGTTTCTGGCCGCCAAGAACCTGTCCGACGCCATCCTGCTGA
GCGACATCCTGAGAGTGAACACCGAGATCACCAAGGCCCCCCTGAGCGCCTCTATGGTGAAGAGATACGA
CGAGCACCACCAGGACCTGACCCTGCTGAAAGCTCTCGTGCGGCAGCAGCTGCCTGAGAAGTACAAAGAG
ATTTTCTTCGACCAGAGCAAGAACGGCTACGCCGGCTACATTGACGGCGGAGCCAGCCAGGAAGAGTTCT
ACAAGTTCATCAAGCCCATCCTGGAAAAGATGGACGGCACCGAGGAACTGCTCGTGAAGCTGAACAGAGA
GGACCTGCTGCGGAAGCAGCGGACCTTCGACAACGGCATCATCCCCCACCAGATCCACCTGGGAGAGCTG
CACGCCATTCTGCGGCGGCAGGGCGATTTTTACCCATTCCTGAAGGACAACCGGGAAAAGATCGAGAAGA
TCCTGACCTTCCGCATCCCCTACTACGTGGGCCCTCTGGCCAGGGGAAACAGCAGATTCGCCTGGATGAC
CAGAAAGAGCGAGGAAACCATCACCCCCTGGAACTTCGAGGAAGTGGTGGACAAGGGCGCTTCCGCCCAG
AGCTTCATCGAGCGGATGACCAACTTCGATAAGAACCTGCCCAACGAGAAGGTGCTGCCCAAGCACAGCC
TGCTGTACGAGTACTTCACCGTGTATAACGAGCTGACCAAAGTGAAATACGTGACCGAGGGAATGAGAAA
GCCCGCCTTCCTGAGCGGCGAGCAGAAAAAGGCCATCGTGGACCTGCTGTTCAAGACCAACCGGAAAGTG
ACCGTGAAGCAGCTGAAAGAGGACTACTTCAAGAAAATCGAGTGCTTCGACTCCGTGGAAATCTCCGGCG
TGGAAGATCGGTTCAACGCCTCCCTGGGCACATACCACGATCTGCTGAAAATTATCAAGGACAAGGACTT
CCTGGACAATGAGGAAAACGAGGACATTCTGGAAGATATCGTGCTGACCCTGACACTGTTTGAGGACAGA
GAGATGATCGAGGAACGGCTGAAAACCTATGCCCACCTGTTCGACGACAAAGTGATGAAGCAGCTGAAGC
GGCTGAGATACACCGGCTGGGGCAGGCTGAGCCGGAAGCTGATCAACGGCATCCGGGACAAGCAGTCCGG
CAAGACAATCCTGGATTTCCTGAAGTCCGACGGCTTCGCCAACAGAAACTTCATGCAGCTGATCCACGAC
GACAGCCTGACCTTTAAAGAGGACATCCAGAAAGCCCAGGTGTCCGGCCAGGGCGATAGCCTGCACGAGC
ACATTGCCAATCTGGCCGGCAGCCCCGCCATTAAGAAGGGCATCCTGCAGACAGTGAAGGTGGTGGACGA
GCTCGTGAAAGTGATGGGCGGCCACAAGCCCGAGAACATCGTGATCGAAATGGCCAGAGAGAACCAGACC
ACCCAGAAGGGACAGAAGAACAGCCGCGAGAGAATGAAGCGGATCGAAGAGGGCATCAAAGAGCTGGGCA
GCCAGATCCTGAAAGAACACCCCGTGGAAAACACCCAGCTGCAGAACGAGAAGCTGTACCTGTACTACCT
GCAGAATGGGCGGGATATGTACGTGGACCAGGAACTGGACATCAACCGGCTGTCCGACTACGATGTGGAC
CATATCGTGCCTCAGAGCTTTCTGAAGGACGACTCCATCGACAACAAGGTGCTGACCAGAAGCGACAAGA
ACCGGGGCAAGAGCGACAACGTGCCCTCCGAAGAGGTCGTGAAGAAGATGAAGAACTACTGGCGGCAGCT
GCTGAACGCCAAGCTGATTACCCAGAGAAAGTTCGACAATCTGACCAAGGCCGAGAGAGGCGGCCTGAGC
GAACTGGATAAGGCCGGCTTCATCAAGAGACAGCTGGTGGAAACCCGGCAGATCACAAAGCACGTGGCAC
AGATCCTGGACTCCCGGATGAACACTAAGTACGACGAGAATGACAAGCTGATCCGGGAAGTGAAAGTGAT
CACCCTGAAGTCCAAGCTGGTGTCCGATTTCCGGAAGGATTTCCAGTTTTACAAAGTGCGCGAGATCAAC
AACTACCACCACGCCCACGACGCCTACCTGAACGCCGTCGTGGGAACCGCCCTGATCAAAAAGTACCCTA
AGCTGGAAAGCGAGTTCGTGTACGGCGACTACAAGGTGTACGACGTGCGGAAGATGATCGCCAAGAGCGA
GCAGGAAATCGGCAAGGCTACCGCCAAGTACTTCTTCTACAGCAACATCATGAACTTTTTCAAGACCGAG
ATTACCCTGGCCAACGGCGAGATCCGGAAGCGGCCTCTGATCGAGACAAACGGCGAAACCGGGGAGATCG
TGTGGGATAAGGGCCGGGATTTTGCCACCGTGCGGAAAGTGCTGAGCATGCCCCAAGTGAATATCGTGAA
AAAGACCGAGGTGCAGACAGGCGGCTTCAGCAAAGAGTCTATCCTGCCCAAGGGCAACAGCGATAAGCTG
ATCGCCAGAAAGAAGGACTGGGACCCTAAGAAGTACGGCGGCTTCAACAGCCCCACCGCCGCCTATTCTG
TGCTGGTGGTGGCCAAAGTGGAAAAGGGCAAGTCCAAGAAACTGAAGAGTGTGAAAGAGCTACTGGGGAT
CACCATCATGGAAAGAAGCAGCTTCGAGAAGAATCCCATCGGCTTTCTGGAAGCCAAGGGCTACAAAGAA
GTGAAAAAGGACCTGATCATCAAGCTGCCTAAGTACTCCCTGTTCGAGCTGGAAAACGGCCGGAAGAGAA
TGCTGGCCTCTGCCGGCGTGCTGCACAAGGGAAACGAACTGGCCCTGCCCTCCAAATATGTGAACTTCCT
GTACCTGGCCAGCCACTATGAGAAGCTGAAGGGCTCCCCCGAGGATAATGAGCAGAAACAGCTGTTTGTG
GAACAGCACAAGCACTACCTGGACGAGATCATCGAGCAGATCAGCGAGTTCTCCAAGAGAGTGATCCTGG
CCGACGCTAATCTGGACAAAGTGCTGTCCGCCTACAACAAGCACCGGGATAAGCCCATCAGAGAGCAGGC
CGAGAATATCATCCACCTGTTTACCCTGACCAATCTGGGAGTGCCTGCCGCCTTCAAGTACTTTGACACC
ACCATCGACAAGAAGAGGTACACCAGCACCAAAGAGGTGCTGGACGCCACCCTGATCCACCAGAGCATCA
CCGGCCTGTACGAGACACGGATCGACCTGTCTCAGCTGGGAGGCGACAAGCGACCTGCCGCCACAAAGAA
GGCTGGACAGGCTAAGAAGAAGAAAGATTACAAAGACGATGACGATAAGGGATCCGGCGCAACAAACTTC
TCTCTGCTGAAACAAGCCGGAGATGTCGAAGAGAATCCTGGACCGATGGCCAAGCCTTTGTCTCAAGAAG
AATCCACCCTCATTGAAAGAGCAACGGCTACAATCAACAGCATCCCCATCTCTGAAGACTACAGCGTCGC
CAGCGCAGCTCTCTCTAGCGACGGCCGCATCTTCACTGGTGTCAATGTATATCATTTTACTGGGGGACCT
TGTGCAGAACTCGTGGTGCTGGGCACTGCTGCTGCTGCGGCAGCTGGCAACCTGACTTGTATCGTCGCGA
TCGGAAATGAGAACAGGGGCATCTTGAGCCCCTGCGGACGGTGCCGACAGGTGCTTCTCGATCTGCATCC
TGGGATCAAAGCCATAGTGAAGGACAGTGATGGACAGCCGACGGCAGTTGGGATTCGTGAATTGCTGCCC
TCTGGTTATGTGTGGGAGGGCTAAGAATTCGATATCAAGCTTATCGGTAATCAACCTCTGGATTACAAAA
TTTGTGAAAGATTGACTGGTATTCTTAACTATGTTGCTCCTTTTACGCTATGTGGATACGCTGCTTTAAT
GCCTTTGTATCATGCTATTGCTTCCCGTATGGCTTTCATTTTCTCCTCCTTGTATAAATCCTGGTTGCTG
TCTCTTTATGAGGAGTTGTGGCCCGTTGTCAGGCAACGTGGCGTGGTGTGCACTGTGTTTGCTGACGCAA
CCCCCACTGGTTGGGGCATTGCCACCACCTGTCAGCTCCTTTCCGGGACTTTCGCTTTCCCCCTCCCTAT
TGCCACGGCGGAACTCATCGCCGCCTGCCTTGCCCGCTGCTGGACAGGGGCTCGGCTGTTGGGCACTGAC
AATTCCGTGGTGTTGTCGGGGAAATCATCGTCCTTTCCTTGGCTGCTCGCCTGTGTTGCCACCTGGATTC
TGCGCGGGACGTCCTTCTGCTACGTCCCTTCGGCCCTCAATCCAGCGGACCTTCCTTCCCGCGGCCTGCT
GCCGGCTCTGCGGCCTCTTCCGCGTCTTCGCCTTCGCCCTCAGACGAGTCGGATCTCCCTTTGGGCCGCC
TCCCCGCATCGATACCGTCGACCTCGAGACCTAGAAAAACATGGAGCAATCACAAGTAGCAATACAGCAG
CTACCAATGCTGATTGTGCCTGGCTAGAAGCACAAGAGGAGGAGGAGGTGGGTTTTCCAGTCACACCTCA
GGTACCTTTAAGACCAATGACTTACAAGGCAGCTGTAGATCTTAGCCACTTTTTAAAAGAAAAGGGGGGA
CTGGAAGGGCTAATTCACTCCCAACGAAGACAAGATATCCTTGATCTGTGGATCTACCACACACAAGGCT
ACTTCCCTGATTGGCAGAACTACACACCAGGGCCAGGGATCAGATATCCACTGACCTTTGGATGGTGCTA
CAAGCTAGTACCAGTTGAGCAAGAGAAGGTAGAAGAAGCCAATGAAGGAGAGAACACCCGCTTGTTACAC
CCTGTGAGCCTGCATGGGATGGATGACCCGGAGAGAGAAGTATTAGAGTGGAGGTTTGACAGCCGCCTAG
CATTTCATCACATGGCCCGAGAGCTGCATCCGGACTGTACTGGGTCTCTCTGGTTAGACCAGATCTGAGC
CTGGGAGCTCTCTGGCTAACTAGGGAACCCACTGCTTAAGCCTCAATAAAGCTTGCCTTGAGTGCTTCAA
GTAGTGTGTGCCCGTCTGTTGTGTGACTCTGGTAACTAGAGATCCCTCAGACCCTTTTAGTCAGTGTGGA
AAATCTCTAGCAGGGCCCGTTTAAACCCGCTGATCAGCCTCGACTGTGCCTTCTAGTTGCCAGCCATCTG
TTGTTTGCCCCTCCCCCGTGCCTTCCTTGACCCTGGAAGGTGCCACTCCCACTGTCCTTTCCTAATAAAA
TGAGGAAATTGCATCGCATTGTCTGAGTAGGTGTCATTCTATTCTGGGGGGTGGGGTGGGGCAGGACAGC
AAGGGGGAGGATTGGGAAGACAATAGCAGGCATGCTGGGGATGCGGTGGGCTCTATGGCTTCTGAGGCGG
AAAGAACCAGCTGGGGCTCTAGGGGGTATCCCC
[124 nt withheld, positions 8994-9117]
C
[91 nt withheld, positions 9119-9209]
A
[49 nt withheld, positions 9211-9259]
CCTTTGACGTTGGAGTCCACGTTCTTT
[37 nt withheld, positions 9287-9323]
ACCCTATCTCGGTCTATTCTTTTGATTTATAAGGGATTTTGCCGATTTCGGCCTATTGGTTAAAAAATGA
GCTGATTTAACAAAAATTTAACGCGAATTAATTCTGTGGAATGTGTGTCAGTTAGGGTGTGGAAAGTCCC
CAGGCTCCCCAGCAGGCAGAAGTATGCAAAGCATGCATCTCAATTAGTCAGCAACCAGGTGTGGAAAGTC
CCCAGGCTCCCCAGCAGGCAGAAGTATGCAAAGCATGCATCTCAATTAGTCAGCAACCATAGTCCCGCCC
CTAACTCCGCCCAGTTCCGCCCATTCTCCGCCCCATGGCTGACTAATTTTTTTTATTTATGCAGAGGCCG
AGGCCGCCTCTGCCTCTGAGCTATTCCAGAAGTAGTGAGGAGGCTTTTTTGGAGGCCTAGGCTTTTGCAA
AAAGCTCCCGGGAGCTTGTATATCCATTTTCGGATCTGATCAGCACGTGTTGACAATTAATCATCGGCAT
AGTATATCGGCATAGTATAATACGACAAGGTGAGGAACTAAACCATGGCCAAGTTGACCAGTGCCGTTCC
GGTGCTCACCGCGCGCGACGTCGCCGGAGCGGTCGAGTTCTGGACCGACCGGCTCGGGTTCTCCCGGGAC
TTCGTGGAGGACGACTTCGCCGGTGTGGTCCGGGACGACGTGACCCTGTTCATCAGCGCGGTCCAGGACC
AGGTGGTGCCGGACAACACCCTGGCCTGGGTGTGGGTGCGCGGCCTGGACGAGCTGTACGCCGAGTGGTC
GGAGGTCGTGTCCACGAACTTCCGGGACGCCTCCGGGCCGGCCATGACCGAGATCGGCGAGCAGCCGTGG
GGGCGGGAGTTCGCCCTGCGCGACCCGGCCGGCAACTGCGTGCACTTCGTGGCCGAGGAGCAGGACTGAC
ACGTGCTACGAGATTTCGATTCCACCGCCGCCTTCTATGAAAGGTTGGGCTTCGGAATCGTTTTCCGGGA
CGCCGGCTGGATGATCCTCCAGCGCGGGGATCTCATGCTGGAGTTCTTCGCCCACCCCAACTTGTTTATT
GCAGCTTATAATGGTTACAAATAAAGCAATAGCATCACAAATTTCACAAATAAAGCATTTTTTTCACTGC
ATTCTAGTTGTGGTTTGTCCAAACTCATCAATGTATCTTATCATGTCTGTATACCGTCGACCTCTAGCTA
GAGCTTGGCGTAATCATGGTCATAGCTGTTTCCTGTGTGAAATTGTTATCCGCTCACAATTCCACACAAC
ATACGAGCCGGAAGCATAAAGTGTAAAGCCTGGGGTGCCTAATGAGTGAGCTAACTCACATTAATTGCGT
TGCGCTCACTGCCCGCTTTCCAGTCGGGAAACCTGTCGTGCCAGCTGCATTAATGAATCGGCCAACGCGC
GGGGAGAGGCGGTTTGCGTATTGGGCGCTCTTCCGCTTCCTCGCTCACTGACTCGCTGCGCTCGGTCGTT
CGGCTGCGGCGAGCGGTATCAGCTCACTCAAAGGCGGTAATACGGTTATCCACAGAATCAGGGGATAACG
CAGGAAAGAACATGTGAGCAAAAGGCCAGCAAAAGGCCAGGAACCGTAAAAAGGCCGCGTTGCTGGCGTT
TTTCCATAGGCTCCGCCCCCCTGACGAGCATCACAAAAATCGACGCTCAAGTCAGAGGTGGCGAAACCCG
ACAGGACTATAAAGATACCAGGCGTTTCCCCCTGGAAGCTCCCTCGTGCGCTCTCCTGTTCCGACCCTGC
CGCTTACCGGATACCTGTCCGCCTTTCTCCCTTCGGGAAGCGTGGCGCTTTCTCATAGCTCACGCTGTAG
GTATCTCAGTTCGGTGTAGGTCGTTCGCTCCAAGCTGGGCTGTGTGCACGAACCCCCCGTTCAGCCCGAC
CGCTGCGCCTTATCCGGTAACTATCGTCTTGAGTCCAACCCGGTAAGACACGACTTATCGCCACTGGCAG
CAGCCACTGGTAACAGGATTAGCAGAGCGAGGTATGTAGGCGGTGCTACAGAGTTCTTGAAGTGGTGGCC
TAACTACGGCTACACTAGAAGAACAGTATTTGGTATCTGCGCTCTGCTGAAGCCAGTTACCTTCGGAAAA
AGAGTTGGTAGCTCTTGATCCGGCAAACAAACCACCGCTGGTAGCGGTGGTTTTTTTGTTTGCAAGCAGC
AGATTACGCGCAGAAAAAAAGGATCTCAAGAAGATCCTTTGATCTTTTCTACGGGGTCTGACGCTCAGTG
GAACGAAAACTCACGTTAAGGGATTTTGGTCATGAGATTATCAAAAAGGATCTTCACCTAGATCCTTTTA
AATTAAAAATGAAGTTTTAAATCAATCTAAAGTATATATGAGTAAACTTGGTCTGACAGTTACCAATGCT
TAATCAGTGAGGCACCTATCTCAGCGATCTGTCTATTTCGTTCATCCATAGTTGCCTGACTCCCCGTCGT
GTAGATAACTACGATACGGGAGGGCTTACCATCTGGCCCCAGTGCTGCAATGATACCGCGAGACCCACGC
TCACCGGCTCCAGATTTATCAGCAATAAACCAGCCAGCCGGAAGGGCCGAGCGCAGAAGTGGTCCTGCAA
CTTTATCCGCCTCCATCCAGTCTATTAATTGTTGCCGGGAAGCTAGAGTAAGTAGTTCGCCAGTTAATAG
TTTGCGCAACGTTGTTGCCATTGCTACAGGCATCGTGGTGTCACGCTCGTCGTTTGGTATGGCTTCATTC
AGCTCCGGTTCCCAACGATCAAGGCGAGTTACATGATCCCCCATGTTGTGCAAAAAAGCGGTTAGCTCCT
TCGGTCCTCCGATCGTTGTCAGAAGTAAGTTGGCCGCAGTGTTATCACTCATGGTTATGGCAGCACTGCA
TAATTCTCTTACTGTCATGCCATCCGTAAGATGCTTTTCTGTGACTGGTGAGTACTCAACCAAGTCATTC
TGAGAATAGTGTATGCGGCGACCGAGTTGCTCTTGCCCGGCGTCAATACGGGATAATACCGCGCCACATA
GCAGAACTTTAAAAGTGCTCATCATTGGAAAACGTTCTTCGGGGCGAAAACTCTCAAGGATCTTACCGCT
GTTGAGATCCAGTTCGATGTAACCCACTCGTGCACCCAACTGATCTTCAGCATCTTTTACTTTCACCAGC
GTTTCTGGGTGAGCAAAAACAGGAAGGCAAAATGCCGCAAAAAAGGGAATAAGGGCGACACGGAAATGTT
GAATACTCATACTCTTCCTTTTTCAATATTATTGAAGCATTTATCAGGGTTATTGTCTCATGAGCGGATA
CATATTTGAATGTATTTAGAAAAATAAACAAATAGGGGTTCCGCGCACATTTCCCCGAAAAGTGCCACCT
GACGTCGACGGATCGGGAGATCTCCCGATCCCCTATGGTGCACTCTCAGTACAATCTGCTCTGATGCCGC
ATAGTTAAGCCAGTATCTGCTCCCTGCTTGTGTGTTGGAGGTCGCTGAGTAGTGCGCGAGCAAAATTTAA
GCTACAACAAGGCAA
Features (pLannotate 1.2.2; 34 found; start..end, strand, type, name):
     86..465     +  enhancer       CMV enhancer: human cytomegalovirus immediate early enhancer
    466..665     +  promoter       CMV promoter: human cytomegalovirus (CMV) immediate early promoter
    683..863     +  LTR            5' LTR (truncated): truncated 5' long terminal repeat (LTR) from HIV-1
    910..1035    +  misc_feature   HIV-1 Ψ: packaging signal of human immunodeficiency virus type 1
   1019..1382    +  CDS            HIV-1 gag (fragment): gag protein from human immunodeficiency virus 1; gag
   1528..1761    +  misc_feature   RRE: The Rev response element (RRE) of HIV-1 allows for Rev-dependent mRNA export from the nucleus to the cytoplasm.
   2138..2238    +  CDS            Rev (fragment): human immunodeficiency virus 1 (HIV-1) Rev protein; rev; enhances nuclear export of unspliced and incompletely spliced viral mRNAs
   2288..2405    +  misc_feature   cPPT/CTS: central polypurine tract and central termination sequence of HIV-1
   2454..2472    +  CDS            small t antigen (fragment): SV40 (simian virus 40) small t antigen
   2498..2709    +  promoter       EF-1α core promoter: core promoter for human elongation factor EF-1α
   2734..6837    +  CDS            Cas9: Cas9 (Csn1) endonuclease from the Streptococcus pyogenes Type II CRISPR/Cas system generates RNA-guided double strand breaks in DNA
   6976..7374    +  CDS            BSD: blasticidin S deaminase; Aspergillus terreus BSD; confers resistance to blasticidin
   7375..7396    +  misc_feature   MCS (fragment): pBluescript multiple cloning site
   7399..7987    +  misc_feature   WPRE: woodchuck hepatitis virus posttranscriptional regulatory element
   7924..8505    +  CDS            nef (fragment): NEF_HV1H2 - Experimental evidence at protein level: Swiss-Prot protein existence level 1. Extracellular Nef protein targets CD4(+) T-lymphocytes for apoptosis by interacting with CXCR4 surface receptors. From Human immunodeficiency virus type 1 group M subtype B (isolate HXB2) (HIV-1).
   8512..8692    +  LTR            5' LTR (truncated): truncated 5' long terminal repeat (LTR) from HIV-1
   8724..8948    +  polyA_signal   bGH poly(A) signal: bovine growth hormone polyadenylation signal
   8952..8973    +  promoter       SV40 promoter (fragment): SV40 enhancer and early promoter
   8994..9422    +  rep_origin     f1 ori (sequence partly withheld): f1 bacteriophage origin of replication; arrow indicates direction of (+) strand synthesis
   9449..9520    +  promoter       SV40 promoter (fragment): SV40 enhancer and early promoter
   9521..9592    +  promoter       SV40 promoter (fragment): SV40 enhancer and early promoter
   9596..9730    +  rep_origin     SV40 ori: SV40 origin of replication
   9792..9839    +  promoter       EM7 promoter: synthetic bacterial promoter&nbsp
   9858..10232   +  CDS            BleoR: antibiotic-binding protein; Sh ble from Streptoalloteichus hindustanus; confers resistance to bleomycin, phleomycin, and Zeocin™
  10242..10367   +  CDS            ble (fragment): BLE_KLEPN - Experimental evidence at protein level: Swiss-Prot protein existence level 1. Binding protein with a strong affinity to the bleomycin family of antibiotics. Binds to CL990; an antimitotic-antibiotic compound. From Klebsiella pneumoniae.
  10362..10483   +  polyA_signal   SV40 poly(A) signal: SV40 polyadenylation signal
  10554..10576   -  protein_bind   lac operator (fragment): The lac repressor binds to the lac operator to inhibit transcription in E. coli. This inhibition can be relieved by adding lactose or isopropyl-β-D-thiogalactopyranoside (IPTG). lac repressor encoded by lacI
  10580..10610   -  promoter       lac promoter: promoter for the E. coli lac operon
  10625..10646   -  protein_bind   CAP binding site: CAP binding activates transcription in the presence of cAMP. E. coli catabolite activator protein
  10659..10751   -  CDS            lacI (fragment): lac repressor; lacI; The lac repressor binds to the lac operator to inhibit transcription in E. coli. This inhibition can be relieved by adding lactose or isopropyl-β-D-thiogalactopyranoside (IPTG).
  10934..11522   -  rep_origin     ori: high-copy-number ColE1/pMB1/pBR322/pUC origin of replication
  11693..12553   -  CDS            AmpR: β-lactamase; bla; confers resistance to ampicillin, carbenicillin, and related antibiotics
  12554..12658   -  promoter       AmpR promoter: bla
  12717..12769   -  misc_feature   bom (fragment): basis of mobility region from pBR322
