[The description below was written by a language model from this plasmid's Addgene catalogue record and pLannotate feature annotations shown in this document.]
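Description:
SpCas9-NRRH is a lentiviral transfer plasmid on the pFUGW backbone (about 12.9 kb) for mammalian expression of a human codon-optimized SpCas9 variant. By its name, the variant is an engineered Cas9 with altered PAM preference (NRRH), although the record does not list the underlying mutations. In bacteria it is maintained by a high-copy ColE1/pUC-type origin and selected with ampicillin through the bla gene. An f1 origin is also present. The backbone additionally carries an SV40 promoter/origin and EM7-driven BleoR cassette outside the viral region, but the catalogue entry does not list this as a selection marker.

The viral portion has a CMV enhancer/promoter fused to a truncated HIV-1 5' LTR, which drives genomic RNA production in packaging cells. This is followed by the Ψ packaging signal with a gag fragment, the RRE for Rev-dependent nuclear export, and the cPPT/CTS. Inside this frame, the short EF-1α core (EFS) promoter drives a single open reading frame encoding SpCas9-NRRH with a C-terminal NLS and FLAG tag, then a P2A peptide and blasticidin S deaminase. The P2A, NLS and FLAG come from the catalogue description and are not annotated separately in the feature table. Ribosomal skipping at P2A yields the nuclease and the resistance protein from one transcript, so blasticidin selection enriches for Cas9-expressing transduced cells. A WPRE enhances transcript expression upstream of the 3' LTR, which is followed by a bGH polyadenylation signal.

No guide RNA cassette is annotated, so the guide would have to be supplied separately. The construct suits generating cell populations that stably express this nuclease, and it was deposited in connection with work modelling genome-editing efficiencies and outcomes.
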