Addgene plasmid #198540: SpCas9-NRRH
Purpose: Expresses human codon-optimized SpCas9-NRRH and blasticidin resistance: EFS promoter-SpCas9-NRRH-NLS-FLAG-P2A-BSD
Depositing lab: Hyongbum Kim. Depositing organization: Yonsei University Health System. Publication: Deep learning models to predict the editing efficiencies and outcomes of diverse base editors. Kim N, Choi S, Kim S, Song M, Seo JH, Min S, Park J, Cho SR, Kim HH. Nat Biotechnol. 2024 Mar;42(3):484-497. doi: 10.1038/s41587-023-01792-x PubMed 37188916.
Backbone
  Vector backbone: pFUGW
  Total vector size (bp): 12859
  Vector type: Mammalian Expression, Lentiviral, CRISPR
  Selectable markers: Blasticidin
Growth in bacteria
  Bacterial resistance: Ampicillin, 100 μg/mL
  Growth temperature: 37°C
  Growth strain: NEB Stable
  Copy number: Unknown
Gene/Insert
  Gene/Insert name: SpCas9-NRRH
  Species: H. sapiens (human)
  Insert size (bp): 4641
  Promoter: EFS
  Tag / fusion protein: NLS (C terminal on insert); FLAG (C terminal on insert); BSD (C terminal on insert)
  Cloning method: Gibson Cloning
  Sequencing primers: 5′ 5' - ggtcttgaaaggagtgggaattgg - 3'; 3′ 5' - CAGGTCGCTTGTCGCCTCC - 3'
Terms and licenses: Academic/Nonprofit Terms; Industry Terms: Not Available to Industry
How to cite: SpCas9-NRRH was a gift from Hyongbum Kim (Addgene plasmid # 198540 ; http://n2t.net/addgene:198540 ; RRID:Addgene_198540)
