>Addgene plasmid #198540 | SpCas9-NRRH | depositor partial sequence | sequence record 384703 | SpCas9-NRRH sequence 4641 bps
ATGGACAAGAAGTACAGCATCGGCCTGGACATCGGCACCAACTCTGTGGGCTGGGCCGTGATCACCGACG
AGTACAAGGTGCCCAGCAAGAAATTCAAGGTGCTGGGCAACACCGACCGGCACAGCATCAAGAAGAACCT
GATCGGAGCCCTGCTGTTCGACAGCGGCGAAACAGCCGAGGCCACCCGGCTGAAGAGAACCGCCAGAAGA
AGATACACCAGACGGAAGAACCGGATCTGCTATCTGCAAGAGATCTTCAGCAACGAGATGGCCAAGGTGG
ACGACAGCTTCTTCCACAGACTGGAAGAGTCCTTCCTGGTGGAAGAGGATAAGAAGCACGAGCGGCACCC
CATCTTCGGCAACATCGTGGACGAGGTGGCCTACCACGAGAAGTACCCCACCATCTACCACCTGAGAAAG
AAACTGGTGGACAGCACCGACAAGGCCGACCTGCGGCTGATCTATCTGGCCCTGGCCCACATGATCAAGT
TCCGGGGCCACTTCCTGATCGAGGGCGACCTGAACCCCGACAACAGCGACGTGGACAAGCTGTTCATCCA
GCTGGTGCAGACCTACAACCAGCTGTTCGAGGAAAACCCCATCAACGCCAGCGGCGTGGACGCCAAGGCC
ATCCTGTCTGCCAGACTGAGCAAGAGCAGACGGCTGGAAAATCTGATCGCCCAGCTGCCCGGCGAGAAGA
AGAATGGCCTGTTCGGAAACCTGATTGCCCTGAGCCTGGGCCTGACCCCCAACTTCAAGAGCAACTTCGA
CCTGGCCGAGGATGCCAAACTGCAGCTGAGCAAGGACACCTACGACGACGACCTGGACAACCTGCTGGCC
CAGATCGGCGACCAGTACGCCGACCTGTTTCTGGCCGCCAAGAACCTGTCCGACGCCATCCTGCTGAGCG
ACATCCTGAGAGTGAACACCGAGATCACCAAGGCCCCCCTGAGCGCCTCTATGGTGAAGAGATACGACGA
GCACCACCAGGACCTGACCCTGCTGAAAGCTCTCGTGCGGCAGCAGCTGCCTGAGAAGTACAAAGAGATT
TTCTTCGACCAGAGCAAGAACGGCTACGCCGGCTACATTGACGGCGGAGCCAGCCAGGAAGAGTTCTACA
AGTTCATCAAGCCCATCCTGGAAAAGATGGACGGCACCGAGGAACTGCTCGTGAAGCTGAACAGAGAGGA
CCTGCTGCGGAAGCAGCGGACCTTCGACAACGGCATCATCCCCCACCAGATCCACCTGGGAGAGCTGCAC
GCCATTCTGCGGCGGCAGGGCGATTTTTACCCATTCCTGAAGGACAACCGGGAAAAGATCGAGAAGATCC
TGACCTTCCGCATCCCCTACTACGTGGGCCCTCTGGCCAGGGGAAACAGCAGATTCGCCTGGATGACCAG
AAAGAGCGAGGAAACCATCACCCCCTGGAACTTCGAGGAAGTGGTGGACAAGGGCGCTTCCGCCCAGAGC
TTCATCGAGCGGATGACCAACTTCGATAAGAACCTGCCCAACGAGAAGGTGCTGCCCAAGCACAGCCTGC
TGTACGAGTACTTCACCGTGTATAACGAGCTGACCAAAGTGAAATACGTGACCGAGGGAATGAGAAAGCC
CGCCTTCCTGAGCGGCGAGCAGAAAAAGGCCATCGTGGACCTGCTGTTCAAGACCAACCGGAAAGTGACC
GTGAAGCAGCTGAAAGAGGACTACTTCAAGAAAATCGAGTGCTTCGACTCCGTGGAAATCTCCGGCGTGG
AAGATCGGTTCAACGCCTCCCTGGGCACATACCACGATCTGCTGAAAATTATCAAGGACAAGGACTTCCT
GGACAATGAGGAAAACGAGGACATTCTGGAAGATATCGTGCTGACCCTGACACTGTTTGAGGACAGAGAG
ATGATCGAGGAACGGCTGAAAACCTATGCCCACCTGTTCGACGACAAAGTGATGAAGCAGCTGAAGCGGC
TGAGATACACCGGCTGGGGCAGGCTGAGCCGGAAGCTGATCAACGGCATCCGGGACAAGCAGTCCGGCAA
GACAATCCTGGATTTCCTGAAGTCCGACGGCTTCGCCAACAGAAACTTCATGCAGCTGATCCACGACGAC
AGCCTGACCTTTAAAGAGGACATCCAGAAAGCCCAGGTGTCCGGCCAGGGCGATAGCCTGCACGAGCACA
TTGCCAATCTGGCCGGCAGCCCCGCCATTAAGAAGGGCATCCTGCAGACAGTGAAGGTGGTGGACGAGCT
CGTGAAAGTGATGGGCGGCCACAAGCCCGAGAACATCGTGATCGAAATGGCCAGAGAGAACCAGACCACC
CAGAAGGGACAGAAGAACAGCCGCGAGAGAATGAAGCGGATCGAAGAGGGCATCAAAGAGCTGGGCAGCC
AGATCCTGAAAGAACACCCCGTGGAAAACACCCAGCTGCAGAACGAGAAGCTGTACCTGTACTACCTGCA
GAATGGGCGGGATATGTACGTGGACCAGGAACTGGACATCAACCGGCTGTCCGACTACGATGTGGACCAT
ATCGTGCCTCAGAGCTTTCTGAAGGACGACTCCATCGACAACAAGGTGCTGACCAGAAGCGACAAGAACC
GGGGCAAGAGCGACAACGTGCCCTCCGAAGAGGTCGTGAAGAAGATGAAGAACTACTGGCGGCAGCTGCT
GAACGCCAAGCTGATTACCCAGAGAAAGTTCGACAATCTGACCAAGGCCGAGAGAGGCGGCCTGAGCGAA
CTGGATAAGGCCGGCTTCATCAAGAGACAGCTGGTGGAAACCCGGCAGATCACAAAGCACGTGGCACAGA
TCCTGGACTCCCGGATGAACACTAAGTACGACGAGAATGACAAGCTGATCCGGGAAGTGAAAGTGATCAC
CCTGAAGTCCAAGCTGGTGTCCGATTTCCGGAAGGATTTCCAGTTTTACAAAGTGCGCGAGATCAACAAC
TACCACCACGCCCACGACGCCTACCTGAACGCCGTCGTGGGAACCGCCCTGATCAAAAAGTACCCTAAGC
TGGAAAGCGAGTTCGTGTACGGCGACTACAAGGTGTACGACGTGCGGAAGATGATCGCCAAGAGCGAGCA
GGAAATCGGCAAGGCTACCGCCAAGTACTTCTTCTACAGCAACATCATGAACTTTTTCAAGACCGAGATT
ACCCTGGCCAACGGCGAGATCCGGAAGCGGCCTCTGATCGAGACAAACGGCGAAACCGGGGAGATCGTGT
GGGATAAGGGCCGGGATTTTGCCACCGTGCGGAAAGTGCTGAGCATGCCCCAAGTGAATATCGTGAAAAA
GACCGAGGTGCAGACAGGCGGCTTCAGCAAAGAGTCTATCCTGCCCAAGGGCAACAGCGATAAGCTGATC
GCCAGAAAGAAGGACTGGGACCCTAAGAAGTACGGCGGCTTCAACAGCCCCACCGCCGCCTATTCTGTGC
TGGTGGTGGCCAAAGTGGAAAAGGGCAAGTCCAAGAAACTGAAGAGTGTGAAAGAGCTACTGGGGATCAC
CATCATGGAAAGAAGCAGCTTCGAGAAGAATCCCATCGGCTTTCTGGAAGCCAAGGGCTACAAAGAAGTG
AAAAAGGACCTGATCATCAAGCTGCCTAAGTACTCCCTGTTCGAGCTGGAAAACGGCCGGAAGAGAATGC
TGGCCTCTGCCGGCGTGCTGCACAAGGGAAACGAACTGGCCCTGCCCTCCAAATATGTGAACTTCCTGTA
CCTGGCCAGCCACTATGAGAAGCTGAAGGGCTCCCCCGAGGATAATGAGCAGAAACAGCTGTTTGTGGAA
CAGCACAAGCACTACCTGGACGAGATCATCGAGCAGATCAGCGAGTTCTCCAAGAGAGTGATCCTGGCCG
ACGCTAATCTGGACAAAGTGCTGTCCGCCTACAACAAGCACCGGGATAAGCCCATCAGAGAGCAGGCCGA
GAATATCATCCACCTGTTTACCCTGACCAATCTGGGAGTGCCTGCCGCCTTCAAGTACTTTGACACCACC
ATCGACAAGAAGAGGTACACCAGCACCAAAGAGGTGCTGGACGCCACCCTGATCCACCAGAGCATCACCG
GCCTGTACGAGACACGGATCGACCTGTCTCAGCTGGGAGGCGACAAGCGACCTGCCGCCACAAAGAAGGC
TGGACAGGCTAAGAAGAAGAAAGATTACAAAGACGATGACGATAAGGGATCCGGCGCAACAAACTTCTCT
CTGCTGAAACAAGCCGGAGATGTCGAAGAGAATCCTGGACCGATGGCCAAGCCTTTGTCTCAAGAAGAAT
CCACCCTCATTGAAAGAGCAACGGCTACAATCAACAGCATCCCCATCTCTGAAGACTACAGCGTCGCCAG
CGCAGCTCTCTCTAGCGACGGCCGCATCTTCACTGGTGTCAATGTATATCATTTTACTGGGGGACCTTGT
GCAGAACTCGTGGTGCTGGGCACTGCTGCTGCTGCGGCAGCTGGCAACCTGACTTGTATCGTCGCGATCG
GAAATGAGAACAGGGGCATCTTGAGCCCCTGCGGACGGTGCCGACAGGTGCTTCTCGATCTGCATCCTGG
GATCAAAGCCATAGTGAAGGACAGTGATGGACAGCCGACGGCAGTTGGGATTCGTGAATTGCTGCCCTCT
GGTTATGTGTGGGAGGGCTAA
